Addgene plasmid #48080: pDEST-hMeCP2-GFP-G273X
Purpose: Mammalian expression of GFP tagged MeCP2-G273X
Depositing lab: Huda Zoghbi. Depositing organization: Baylor College of Medicine. Publication: An AT-hook domain in MeCP2 determines the clinical course of Rett syndrome and related disorders. Baker SA, Chen L, Wilkins AD, Yu P, Lichtarge O, Zoghbi HY. Cell. 2013 Feb 28;152(5):984-96. doi: 10.1016/j.cell.2013.01.038. PubMed 23452848.
Backbone
  Vector backbone: pDEST-47
  Backbone size w/o insert (bp): 7780
  Vector type: Mammalian Expression
Growth in bacteria
  Bacterial resistance: Ampicillin, 100 μg/mL
  Growth temperature: 37°C
  Growth strain: DH5alpha
  Copy number: High Copy
Gene/Insert
  Gene/Insert name: Methyl-CpG Binding Protein 2 (Rett Syndrome) (alt name: MeCP2)
  Species: H. sapiens (human)
  Mutation: expresses AT-Hook G273X
  Entrez Gene: MECP2 (a.k.a. AUTSX3, MRX16, MRX79, MRXS13, MRXSL, PPMX, RS, RTS, RTT)
  Promoter: CMV
  Tag / fusion protein: GFP (C terminal on insert)
  Cloning method: Gateway Cloning
  Sequencing primers: 5′ T7 Fwd
Terms and licenses: Academic/Nonprofit Terms; Industry Terms: Not Available to Industry
How to cite: pDEST-hMeCP2-GFP-G273X was a gift from Huda Zoghbi (Addgene plasmid # 48080 ; http://n2t.net/addgene:48080 ; RRID:Addgene_48080)
