[The description below was written by a language model from this plasmid's Addgene catalogue record and pLannotate feature annotations shown in this document.]
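Description:
pDEST-hMeCP2-GFP-G273X is a mammalian expression plasmid built by Gateway recombination into the pDEST-47 destination backbone. It expresses a truncated form of human methyl-CpG binding protein 2 (MeCP2) fused at its C terminus to GFP. It is propagated in E. coli through a high-copy ColE1/pUC-type origin and selected with ampicillin via the bla gene. An f1 origin is also present. For mammalian cells, an SV40 enhancer/early promoter drives a neomycin phosphotransferase gene followed by an SV40 polyadenylation signal, which would allow selection of stable transfectants with G418. The sequenced record is 6,942 nt. This is shorter than the listed empty backbone size, as expected when the destination vector's Gateway cassette is replaced by the insert.

The expression unit consists of the CMV immediate-early enhancer and promoter, a T7 promoter (also the recorded sequencing primer site), and a residual attB1 site left by the Gateway reaction. These are followed by the MECP2 coding fragment, Cycle 3 GFP and the bovine growth hormone polyadenylation signal. The MECP2 annotation spans only about 820 bp, consistent with an open reading frame ending at the G273X position, so the truncated protein reads through into GFP rather than terminating. G273X is a Rett syndrome-associated truncation, and the record notes that this version expresses the AT-hook. The associated study concerns an AT-hook domain in MeCP2 and the clinical course of Rett syndrome and related disorders. The GFP fusion allows the truncated protein to be expressed and visualised in transfected mammalian cells. The short HIV-1 LTR, ble and lacI fragments in the table are probably annotation artefacts or backbone remnants, not functional elements.
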