Features (pLannotate 1.2.2; 22 found; start..end, strand, type, name):
     52..104     -  misc_feature   bom (fragment): basis of mobility region from pBR322
    259..638     +  enhancer       CMV enhancer: human cytomegalovirus immediate early enhancer
    639..842     +  promoter       CMV promoter: human cytomegalovirus (CMV) immediate early promoter
    838..871     +  LTR            5' LTR (truncated) (fragment): truncated 5' long terminal repeat (LTR) from HIV-1
    887..905     +  promoter       T7 promoter: promoter for bacteriophage T7 RNA polymerase
    939..956     +  protein_bind   attB1 (fragment): mutant version of attB; core recombination site for the Gateway® BP reaction BP Clonase™
    962..1783    +  CDS            MECP2 (fragment): MECP2_HUMAN - Experimental evidence at protein level: Swiss-Prot protein existence level 1. Chromosomal protein that binds to methylated DNA. It can bind specifically to a single methyl-CpG pair. It is not influenced by sequences flanking the methyl-CpGs. Mediates transcriptional repression through interaction with histone deacetylase and the corepressor SIN3A. Binds both 5-methylcytosine (5mC) and 5-hydroxymethylcytosine (5hmC)- containing DNA, with a preference for 5-methylcytosine (5mC). From Homo sapiens (Human).
   1814..2533    +  CDS            Cycle 3 GFP: Cycle 3 GFP (Crameri et al., 1996) mammalian codon-optimized
   2561..2785    +  polyA_signal   bGH poly(A) signal: bovine growth hormone polyadenylation signal
   2789..2810    +  promoter       SV40 promoter (fragment): SV40 enhancer and early promoter
   2831..3259    +  rep_origin     f1 ori (sequence partly withheld): f1 bacteriophage origin of replication; arrow indicates direction of (+) strand synthesis
   3273..3602    +  promoter       SV40 promoter: SV40 enhancer and early promoter
   3669..4460    +  CDS            neo: KKA2_KLEPN - Also known as kan, nptII. Experimental evidence at protein level: Swiss-Prot protein existence level 1. Resistance to kanamycin, neomycin, paromomycin, ribostamycin, butirosin and gentamicin B. From Klebsiella pneumoniae.
   4486..4644    +  CDS            ble (fragment): BLE_KLEPN - Experimental evidence at protein level: Swiss-Prot protein existence level 1. Binding protein with a strong affinity to the bleomycin family of antibiotics. Binds to CL990; an antimitotic-antibiotic compound. From Klebsiella pneumoniae.
   4639..4760    +  polyA_signal   SV40 poly(A) signal: SV40 polyadenylation signal
   4833..4849    -  protein_bind   lac operator: The lac repressor binds to the lac operator to inhibit transcription in E. coli. This inhibition can be relieved by adding lactose or isopropyl-β-D-thiogalactopyranoside (IPTG). lac repressor encoded by lacI
   4857..4887    -  promoter       lac promoter: promoter for the E. coli lac operon
   4902..4923    -  protein_bind   CAP binding site: CAP binding activates transcription in the presence of cAMP. E. coli catabolite activator protein
   4936..5028    -  CDS            lacI (fragment): lac repressor; lacI; The lac repressor binds to the lac operator to inhibit transcription in E. coli. This inhibition can be relieved by adding lactose or isopropyl-β-D-thiogalactopyranoside (IPTG).
   5211..5799    -  rep_origin     ori: high-copy-number ColE1/pMB1/pBR322/pUC origin of replication
   5970..6830    -  CDS            AmpR: β-lactamase; bla; confers resistance to ampicillin, carbenicillin, and related antibiotics
   6831..6935    -  promoter       AmpR promoter: bla
>Addgene plasmid #48080 | pDEST-hMeCP2-GFP-G273X | addgene full sequence | sequence record 265908 | Addgene NGS Result
CCCCGAAAAGTGCCACCTGACGTCGACGGATCGGGAGATCTCCCGATCCCCTATGGTGCACTCTCAGTAC
AATCTGCTCTGATGCCGCATAGTTAAGCCAGTATCTGCTCCCTGCTTGTGTGTTGGAGGTCGCTGAGTAG
TGCGCGAGCAAAATTTAAGCTACAACAAGGCAAGGCTTGACCGACAATTGCATGAAGAATCTGCTTAGGG
TTAGGCGTTTTGCGCTGCTTCGCGATGTACGGGCCAGATATACGCGTTGACATTGATTATTGACTAGTTA
TTAATAGTAATCAATTACGGGGTCATTAGTTCATAGCCCATATATGGAGTTCCGCGTTACATAACTTACG
GTAAATGGCCCGCCTGGCTGACCGCCCAACGACCCCCGCCCATTGACGTCAATAATGACGTATGTTCCCA
TAGTAACGCCAATAGGGACTTTCCATTGACGTCAATGGGTGGAGTATTTACGGTAAACTGCCCACTTGGC
AGTACATCAAGTGTATCATATGCCAAGTACGCCCCCTATTGACGTCAATGACGGTAAATGGCCCGCCTGG
CATTATGCCCAGTACATGACCTTATGGGACTTTCCTACTTGGCAGTACATCTACGTATTAGTCATCGCTA
TTACCATGGTGATGCGGTTTTGGCAGTACATCAATGGGCGTGGATAGCGGTTTGACTCACGGGGATTTCC
AAGTCTCCACCCCATTGACGTCAATGGGAGTTTGTTTTGGCACCAAAATCAACGGGACTTTCCAAAATGT
CGTAACAACTCCGCCCCATTGACGCAAATGGGCGGTAGGCGTGTACGGTGGGAGGTCTATATAAGCAGAG
CTCTCTGGCTAACTAGAGAACCCACTGCTTACTGGCTTATCGAAATTAATACGACTCACTATAGGGAGAC
CCAAGCTGGCTAGTTAAGCTTGATCAAACAAGTTTGTACAAAAAAGTTGGCATGGTAGCTGGGATGTTAG
GGCTCAGGGAAGAAAAGTCAGAAGACCAGGACCTCCAGGGCCTCAAGGACAAACCCCTCAAGTTTAAAAA
GGTGAAGAAAGATAAGAAAGAAGAGAAAGAGGGCAAGCATGAGCCCGTGCAGCCATCAGCCCACCACTCT
GCTGAGCCCGCAGAGGCAGGCAAAGCAGAGACATCAGAAGGGTCAGGCTCCGCCCCGGCTGTGCCGGAAG
CTTCTGCCTCCCCCAAACAGCGGCGCTCCATCATCCGTGACCGGGGACCCATGTATGATGACCCCACCCT
GCCTGAAGGCTGGACACGGAAGCTTAAGCAAAGGAAATCTGGCCGCTCTGCTGGGAAGTATGATGTGTAT
TTGATCAATCCCCAGGGAAAAGCCTTTCGCTCTAAAGTGGAGTTGATTGCGTACTTCGAAAAGGTAGGCG
ACACATCCCTGGACCCTAATGATTTTGACTTCACGGTAACTGGGAGAGGGAGCCCCTCCCGGCGAGAGCA
GAAACCACCTAAGAAGCCCAAATCTCCCAAAGCTCCAGGAACTGGCAGAGGCCGGGGACGCCCCAAAGGG
AGCGGCACCACGAGACCCAAGGCGGCCACGTCAGAGGGTGTGCAGGTGAAAAGGGTCCTGGAGAAAAGTC
CTGGGAAGCTCCTTGTCAAGATGCCTTTTCAAACTTCGCCAGGGGGCAAGGCTGAGGGGGGTGGGGCCAC
CACATCCACCCAGGTCATGGTGATCAAACGCCCCGGCAGGAAGCGAAAAGCTGAGGCCGACCCTCAGGCC
ATTCCCAAGAAACGGGGCCGAAAGCCGAGTAGCAGTAGCAGTAGCAAAGTGGTTCGATCTAGAATGGCTA
GCAAAGGAGAAGAACTTTTCACTGGAGTTGTCCCAATTCTTGTTGAATTAGATGGTGATGTTAATGGGCA
CAAATTTTCTGTCAGTGGAGAGGGTGAAGGTGATGCTACATACGGAAAGCTTACCCTTAAATTTATTTGC
ACTACTGGAAAACTACCTGTTCCATGGCCAACACTTGTCACTACTTTCTCTTATGGTGTTCAATGCTTTT
CCCGTTATCCGGATCATATGAAACGGCATGACTTTTTCAAGAGTGCCATGCCCGAAGGTTATGTACAGGA
ACGCACTATATCTTTCAAAGATGACGGGAACTACAAGACGCGTGCTGAAGTCAAGTTTGAAGGTGATACC
CTTGTTAATCGTATCGAGTTAAAAGGTATTGATTTTAAAGAAGATGGAAACATTCTCGGACACAAACTCG
AGTACAACTATAACTCACACAATGTATACATCACGGCAGACAAACAAAAGAATGGAATCAAAGCTAACTT
CAAAATTCGCCACAACATTGAAGATGGATCCGTTCAACTAGCAGACCATTATCAACAAAATACTCCAATT
GGCGATGGCCCTGTCCTTTTACCAGACAACCATTACCTGTCGACACAATCTGCCCTTTCGAAAGATCCCA
ACGAAAAGCGTGACCACATGGTCCTTCTTGAGTTTGTAACTGCTGCTGGGATTACACATGGCATGGATGA
GCTCTACAAATAATGAATTAAACCCGCTGATCAGCCTCGACTGTGCCTTCTAGTTGCCAGCCATCTGTTG
TTTGCCCCTCCCCCGTGCCTTCCTTGACCCTGGAAGGTGCCACTCCCACTGTCCTTTCCTAATAAAATGA
GGAAATTGCATCGCATTGTCTGAGTAGGTGTCATTCTATTCTGGGGGGTGGGGTGGGGCAGGACAGCAAG
GGGGAGGATTGGGAAGACAATAGCAGGCATGCTGGGGATGCGGTGGGCTCTATGGCTTCTGAGGCGGAAA
GAACCAGCTGGGGCTCTAGGGGGTATCCCC
[124 nt withheld, positions 2831-2954]
C
[91 nt withheld, positions 2956-3046]
A
[49 nt withheld, positions 3048-3096]
CCTTTGACGTTGGAGTCCACGTTCTTT
[37 nt withheld, positions 3124-3160]
ACCCTATCTCGGTCTATTCTTTTGATTTATAAGGGATTTTGCCGATTTCGGCCTATTGGTTAAAAAATGA
GCTGATTTAACAAAAATTTAACGCGAATTAATTCTGTGGAATGTGTGTCAGTTAGGGTGTGGAAAGTCCC
CAGGCTCCCCAGCAGGCAGAAGTATGCAAAGCATGCATCTCAATTAGTCAGCAACCAGGTGTGGAAAGTC
CCCAGGCTCCCCAGCAGGCAGAAGTATGCAAAGCATGCATCTCAATTAGTCAGCAACCATAGTCCCGCCC
CTAACTCCGCCCATCCCGCCCCTAACTCCGCCCAGTTCCGCCCATTCTCCGCCCCATGGCTGACTAATTT
TTTTTATTTATGCAGAGGCCGAGGCCGCCTCTGCCTCTGAGCTATTCCAGAAGTAGTGAGGAGGCTTTTT
TGGAGGCCTAGGCTTTTGCAAAAAGCTCCCGGGAGCTTGTATATCCATTTTCGGATCTGATCAAGAGACA
GGATGAGGATCGTTTCGCATGATTGAACAAGATGGATTGCACGCAGGTTCTCCGGCCGCTTGGGTGGAGA
GGCTATTCGGCTATGACTGGGCACAACAGACAATCGGCTGCTCTGATGCCGCCGTGTTCCGGCTGTCAGC
GCAGGGGCGCCCGGTTCTTTTTGTCAAGACCGACCTGTCCGGTGCCCTGAATGAACTGCAGGACGAGGCA
GCGCGGCTATCGTGGCTGGCCACGACGGGCGTTCCTTGCGCAGCTGTGCTCGACGTTGTCACTGAAGCGG
GAAGGGACTGGCTGCTATTGGGCGAAGTGCCGGGGCAGGATCTCCTGTCATCTCACCTTGCTCCTGCCGA
GAAAGTATCCATCATGGCTGATGCAATGCGGCGGCTGCATACGCTTGATCCGGCTACCTGCCCATTCGAC
CACCAAGCGAAACATCGCATCGAGCGAGCACGTACTCGGATGGAAGCCGGTCTTGTCGATCAGGATGATC
TGGACGAAGAGCATCAGGGGCTCGCGCCAGCCGAACTGTTCGCCAGGCTCAAGGCGCGCATGCCCGACGG
CGAGGATCTCGTCGTGACCCATGGCGATGCCTGCTTGCCGAATATCATGGTGGAAAATGGCCGCTTTTCT
GGATTCATCGACTGTGGCCGGCTGGGTGTGGCGGACCGCTATCAGGACATAGCGTTGGCTACCCGTGATA
TTGCTGAAGAGCTTGGCGGCGAATGGGCTGACCGCTTCCTCGTGCTTTACGGTATCGCCGCTCCCGATTC
GCAGCGCATCGCCTTCTATCGCCTTCTTGACGAGTTCTTCTGAGCGGGACTCTGGGGTTCGCGAAATGAC
CGACCAAGCGACGCCCAACCTGCCATCACGAGATTTCGATTCCACCGCCGCCTTCTATGAAAGGTTGGGC
TTCGGAATCGTTTTCCGGGACGCCGGCTGGATGATCCTCCAGCGCGGGGATCTCATGCTGGAGTTCTTCG
CCCACCCCAACTTGTTTATTGCAGCTTATAATGGTTACAAATAAAGCAATAGCATCACAAATTTCACAAA
TAAAGCATTTTTTTCACTGCATTCTAGTTGTGGTTTGTCCAAACTCATCAATGTATCTTATCATGTCTGT
ATACCGTCGACCTCTAGCTAGAGCTTGGCGTAATCATGGTCATAGCTGTTTCCTGTGTGAAATTGTTATC
CGCTCACAATTCCACACAACATACGAGCCGGAAGCATAAAGTGTAAAGCCTGGGGTGCCTAATGAGTGAG
CTAACTCACATTAATTGCGTTGCGCTCACTGCCCGCTTTCCAGTCGGGAAACCTGTCGTGCCAGCTGCAT
TAATGAATCGGCCAACGCGCGGGGAGAGGCGGTTTGCGTATTGGGCGCTCTTCCGCTTCCTCGCTCACTG
ACTCGCTGCGCTCGGTCGTTCGGCTGCGGCGAGCGGTATCAGCTCACTCAAAGGCGGTAATACGGTTATC
CACAGAATCAGGGGATAACGCAGGAAAGAACATGTGAGCAAAAGGCCAGCAAAAGGCCAGGAACCGTAAA
AAGGCCGCGTTGCTGGCGTTTTTCCATAGGCTCCGCCCCCCTGACGAGCATCACAAAAATCGACGCTCAA
GTCAGAGGTGGCGAAACCCGACAGGACTATAAAGATACCAGGCGTTTCCCCCTGGAAGCTCCCTCGTGCG
CTCTCCTGTTCCGACCCTGCCGCTTACCGGATACCTGTCCGCCTTTCTCCCTTCGGGAAGCGTGGCGCTT
TCTCATAGCTCACGCTGTAGGTATCTCAGTTCGGTGTAGGTCGTTCGCTCCAAGCTGGGCTGTGTGCACG
AACCCCCCGTTCAGCCCGACCGCTGCGCCTTATCCGGTAACTATCGTCTTGAGTCCAACCCGGTAAGACA
CGACTTATCGCCACTGGCAGCAGCCACTGGTAACAGGATTAGCAGAGCGAGGTATGTAGGCGGTGCTACA
GAGTTCTTGAAGTGGTGGCCTAACTACGGCTACACTAGAAGAACAGTATTTGGTATCTGCGCTCTGCTGA
AGCCAGTTACCTTCGGAAAAAGAGTTGGTAGCTCTTGATCCGGCAAACAAACCACCGCTGGTAGCGGTGG
TTTTTTTGTTTGCAAGCAGCAGATTACGCGCAGAAAAAAAGGATCTCAAGAAGATCCTTTGATCTTTTCT
ACGGGGTCTGACGCTCAGTGGAACGAAAACTCACGTTAAGGGATTTTGGTCATGAGATTATCAAAAAGGA
TCTTCACCTAGATCCTTTTAAATTAAAAATGAAGTTTTAAATCAATCTAAAGTATATATGAGTAAACTTG
GTCTGACAGTTACCAATGCTTAATCAGTGAGGCACCTATCTCAGCGATCTGTCTATTTCGTTCATCCATA
GTTGCCTGACTCCCCGTCGTGTAGATAACTACGATACGGGAGGGCTTACCATCTGGCCCCAGTGCTGCAA
TGATACCGCGAGACCCACGCTCACCGGCTCCAGATTTATCAGCAATAAACCAGCCAGCCGGAAGGGCCGA
GCGCAGAAGTGGTCCTGCAACTTTATCCGCCTCCATCCAGTCTATTAATTGTTGCCGGGAAGCTAGAGTA
AGTAGTTCGCCAGTTAATAGTTTGCGCAACGTTGTTGCCATTGCTACAGGCATCGTGGTGTCACGCTCGT
CGTTTGGTATGGCTTCATTCAGCTCCGGTTCCCAACGATCAAGGCGAGTTACATGATCCCCCATGTTGTG
CAAAAAAGCGGTTAGCTCCTTCGGTCCTCCGATCGTTGTCAGAAGTAAGTTGGCCGCAGTGTTATCACTC
ATGGTTATGGCAGCACTGCATAATTCTCTTACTGTCATGCCATCCGTAAGATGCTTTTCTGTGACTGGTG
AGTACTCAACCAAGTCATTCTGAGAATAGTGTATGCGGCGACCGAGTTGCTCTTGCCCGGCGTCAATACG
GGATAATACCGCGCCACATAGCAGAACTTTAAAAGTGCTCATCATTGGAAAACGTTCTTCGGGGCGAAAA
CTCTCAAGGATCTTACCGCTGTTGAGATCCAGTTCGATGTAACCCACTCGTGCACCCAACTGATCTTCAG
CATCTTTTACTTTCACCAGCGTTTCTGGGTGAGCAAAAACAGGAAGGCAAAATGCCGCAAAAAAGGGAAT
AAGGGCGACACGGAAATGTTGAATACTCATACTCTTCCTTTTTCAATATTATTGAAGCATTTATCAGGGT
TATTGTCTCATGAGCGGATACATATTTGAATGTATTTAGAAAAATAAACAAATAGGGGTTCCGCGCACAT
TT
