>Addgene plasmid #48080 | pDEST-hMeCP2-GFP-G273X | addgene partial sequence | sequence record 82840 | GFP-R 5'-CCATCTAATTCAACAAGAATTGGGACAAC-3'
CTTCTCCTTTGCTAGCCATTCTAGATCGAACCACTTTGCTACTGCTACTGCTACTCGGCTTTCGGCCCCG
TTTCTTGGGAATGGCCTGAGGGTCGGCCTCAGCTTTTCGCTTCCTGCCGGGGCGTTTGATCACCATGACC
TGGGTGGATGTGGTGGCCCCACCCCCCTCAGCCTTGCCCCCTGGCGAAGTTTGAAAAGGCATCTTGACAA
GGAGCTTCCCAGGACTTTTCTCCAGGACCCTTTTCACCTGCACACCCTCTGACGTGGCCGCCTTGGGTCT
CGTGGTGCCGCTCCCTTTGGGGCGTCCCCGGCCTCTGCCAGTTCCTGGAGCTTTGGGAGATTTGGGCTTC
TTAGGTGGTTTCTGCTCTCGCCGGGAGGGGCTCCCTCTCCCAGTTACCGTGAAGTCAAAATCATTAGGGT
CCAGGGATGTGTCGCCTACCTTTTCGAAGTACGCAATCAACTCCACTTTAGAGCGAAAGGCTTTTCCCTG
GGGATTGATCAAATACACATCATACTTCCCAGCAGAGCGGCCAGATTTCCTTTGCTTAAGCTTCCGTGTC
CAGCCTTCAGGCAGGGTGGGGTCATCATACATGGGTCCCCGGTCACGGATGATGGAGCGCCGCTGTTTGG
GGGAGGCAGAAGCTTCCGGCACAGCCGGGGCGGAGCCTGACCCTTCTGATGTCTCTGCTTTGCCTGCCTC
TGCGGGCTCAGCAGAGTGGTGGGCTGATGGCTGCACGGGCTCATGCTTGCCCTCTTTCTCTTCTTTCTTA
TCTTTCTTCACCTTTTTAAACTTGAGGGGTTTGTCCTTGAGGCCCTGGAGGTCCTGGTCTTCTGACTTTT
CTTCCCTGAGCCCTAACATCCCAGCTACCATGCCAACTTTTTTGTACAAACTTGTTTGATCAAGCTTAAC
TAGCCAGCTTGGGTCTCCCTATAGTGAGTCGTATTAATTTCGATAAGCCAGTAA
